Addgene plasmid #92432: pcDNA3.1+-NONHSAT073641
Purpose: mammalian expression of lncRNA NONHSAT073641
Depositing lab: Ralf Brandes & Matthias Leisegang. Depositing organization: Goethe-Universitaet Frankfurt am Main. Publication: PAFAH1B1 and the lncRNA NONHSAT073641 maintain an angiogenic phenotype in human endothelial cells. Josipovic I, Fork C, Preussner J, Prior KK, Iloska D, Vasconez AE, Labocha S, Angioni C, Thomas D, Ferreiros N, Looso M, Pullamsetti SS, Geisslinger G, Steinhilber D, Brandes RP, Leisegang MS. Acta Physiol (Oxf). 2016 Apr 28. doi: 10.1111/apha.12700. PubMed 27124368.
Backbone
  Vector backbone: pcDNA3.1+
  Vector type: Mammalian Expression
Growth in bacteria
  Bacterial resistance: Ampicillin, 100 μg/mL
  Growth temperature: 37°C
  Growth strain: DH5alpha
  Copy number: High Copy
Gene/Insert
  Gene/Insert name: NONHSAT073641
  Species: H. sapiens (human)
  Promoter: CMV
  Cloning method: Restriction Enzyme; 5′ cloning site unknown (unknown if destroyed); 3′ cloning site unknown (unknown if destroyed)
  Sequencing primers: 5′ CMV-F
Terms and licenses: Academic/Nonprofit Terms; Industry Terms: Not Available to Industry
How to cite: pcDNA3.1+-NONHSAT073641 was a gift from Ralf Brandes & Matthias Leisegang (Addgene plasmid # 92432 ; http://n2t.net/addgene:92432 ; RRID:Addgene_92432)
