[The description below was written by a language model from this plasmid's Addgene catalogue record and pLannotate feature annotations shown in this document.]
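Description:
pcDNA3.1+-NONHSAT073641 is a mammalian expression plasmid built on the pcDNA3.1+ backbone and designed to overexpress the human long non-coding RNA NONHSAT073641. The sequenced record is 6,588 nt. In bacteria it is maintained at high copy through a ColE1/pUC-type origin and selected with ampicillin via the β-lactamase gene and its own promoter. An f1 origin is also present, allowing single-stranded DNA production. For selection in mammalian cells, the backbone carries a neomycin phosphotransferase cassette driven by the SV40 enhancer/early promoter and terminated by an SV40 polyadenylation signal, which permits G418 selection of stable transfectants.

The lncRNA insert sits between the human cytomegalovirus immediate early enhancer/promoter and the bovine growth hormone polyadenylation signal, so it is transcribed constitutively by RNA polymerase II and polyadenylated. A T7 promoter just upstream of the insert could also support in vitro transcription. The restriction sites used for cloning are not recorded. The automated annotation does not label the insert as such. Instead it marks several short fragments with similarity to LIS1/PAFAH1B1 homologues from various organisms. These are similarity-based calls, suggesting that the transcript shares sequence with the PAFAH1B1 locus rather than that heterologous coding sequences are present. This fits the associated study, which examined PAFAH1B1 together with this lncRNA in human endothelial cells. Other small calls, such as an HIV-1 LTR fragment, a ble fragment, and lac-derived elements, are likely backbone remnants or annotation artefacts. The plasmid is suited to gain-of-function experiments with this lncRNA in transfected mammalian cells, for example in studies of angiogenic phenotype.
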