Features (pLannotate 1.2.2; 24 found; start..end, strand, type, name):
      1..380     +  enhancer       CMV enhancer: human cytomegalovirus immediate early enhancer
    381..584     +  promoter       CMV promoter: human cytomegalovirus (CMV) immediate early promoter
    580..613     +  LTR            5' LTR (truncated) (fragment): truncated 5' long terminal repeat (LTR) from HIV-1
    629..647     +  promoter       T7 promoter: promoter for bacteriophage T7 RNA polymerase
    667..822     +  CDS            pafah1b1b (fragment): LIS1B_DANRE - Also known as lis1a From Danio rerio (Zebrafish) (Brachydanio rerio).
    818..910     +  CDS            lis1 (fragment): LIS1_DICDI - Experimental evidence at protein level: Swiss-Prot protein existence level 1. Positively regulates the activity of the minus-end directed microtubule motor protein dynein. May enhance dynein-mediated microtubule sliding by targeting dynein to the microtubule plus end. Required for several dynein- and microtubule-dependent processes such as the maintenance of Golgi integrity, the coupling of the nucleus and centrosome and dynein/dynactin-mediated interactions of microtubule tips with the cell cortex. From Dictyostelium discoideum (Slime mold).
    912..1109    +  CDS            PAC1-2 (fragment): LIS12_PODAN - Also known as LIS1-2 From Podospora anserina (strain S / ATCC MYA-4624 / DSM 980 / FGSC 10383) (Pleurage anserina).
   1331..1567    +  CDS            PAC1 (fragment): LIS1_CRYNB - Also known as LIS1 From Cryptococcus neoformans var. neoformans serotype D (strain B-3501A) (Filobasidiella neoformans).
   1554..1727    +  CDS            nudF-1 (fragment): LIS11_TALMQ - Also known as lis1-1 From Talaromyces marneffei (strain ATCC 18224 / CBS 334.59 / QM 7333) (Penicillium marneffei).
   1951..2175    +  polyA_signal   bGH poly(A) signal: bovine growth hormone polyadenylation signal
   2179..2200    +  promoter       SV40 promoter (fragment): SV40 enhancer and early promoter
   2221..2649    +  rep_origin     f1 ori (sequence partly withheld): f1 bacteriophage origin of replication; arrow indicates direction of (+) strand synthesis
   2663..2992    +  promoter       SV40 promoter: SV40 enhancer and early promoter
   3059..3850    +  CDS            neo: KKA2_KLEPN - Also known as kan, nptII. Experimental evidence at protein level: Swiss-Prot protein existence level 1. Resistance to kanamycin, neomycin, paromomycin, ribostamycin, butirosin and gentamicin B. From Klebsiella pneumoniae.
   3874..4032    +  CDS            ble (fragment): BLE_KLEPN - Experimental evidence at protein level: Swiss-Prot protein existence level 1. Binding protein with a strong affinity to the bleomycin family of antibiotics. Binds to CL990; an antimitotic-antibiotic compound. From Klebsiella pneumoniae.
   4027..4148    +  polyA_signal   SV40 poly(A) signal: SV40 polyadenylation signal
   4221..4237    -  protein_bind   lac operator: The lac repressor binds to the lac operator to inhibit transcription in E. coli. This inhibition can be relieved by adding lactose or isopropyl-β-D-thiogalactopyranoside (IPTG). lac repressor encoded by lacI
   4245..4275    -  promoter       lac promoter: promoter for the E. coli lac operon
   4290..4311    -  protein_bind   CAP binding site: CAP binding activates transcription in the presence of cAMP. E. coli catabolite activator protein
   4324..4416    -  CDS            lacI (fragment): lac repressor; lacI; The lac repressor binds to the lac operator to inhibit transcription in E. coli. This inhibition can be relieved by adding lactose or isopropyl-β-D-thiogalactopyranoside (IPTG).
   4599..5187    -  rep_origin     ori: high-copy-number ColE1/pMB1/pBR322/pUC origin of replication
   5358..6218    -  CDS            AmpR: β-lactamase; bla; confers resistance to ampicillin, carbenicillin, and related antibiotics
   6219..6323    -  promoter       AmpR promoter: bla
   6382..6434    -  misc_feature   bom (fragment): basis of mobility region from pBR322
>Addgene plasmid #92432 | pcDNA3.1+-NONHSAT073641 | addgene full sequence | sequence record 182374 | Addgene NGS Result
GACATTGATTATTGACTAGTTATTAATAGTAATCAATTACGGGGTCATTAGTTCATAGCCCATATATGGA
GTTCCGCGTTACATAACTTACGGTAAATGGCCCGCCTGGCTGACCGCCCAACGACCCCCGCCCATTGACG
TCAATAATGACGTATGTTCCCATAGTAACGCCAATAGGGACTTTCCATTGACGTCAATGGGTGGAGTATT
TACGGTAAACTGCCCACTTGGCAGTACATCAAGTGTATCATATGCCAAGTACGCCCCCTATTGACGTCAA
TGACGGTAAATGGCCCGCCTGGCATTATGCCCAGTACATGACCTTATGGGACTTTCCTACTTGGCAGTAC
ATCTACGTATTAGTCATCGCTATTACCATGGTGATGCGGTTTTGGCAGTACATCAATGGGCGTGGATAGC
GGTTTGACTCACGGGGATTTCCAAGTCTCCACCCCATTGACGTCAATGGGAGTTTGTTTTGGCACCAAAA
TCAACGGGACTTTCCAAAATGTCGTAACAACTCCGCCCCATTGACGCAAATGGGCGGTAGGCGTGTACGG
TGGGAGGTCTATATAAGCAGAGCTCTCTGGCTAACTAGAGAACCCACTGCTTACTGGCTTATCGAAATTA
ATACGACTCACTATAGGGAGACCCAAGCTGGCTAGCATGGTGCTGTCCCAGAGACAATGAGATGAACTAA
ATCAAGCTAAAGCAGATTATCTTCGTTCAAATGGCTACGAAGAGGCATATTCAGTTTTTAAAAAGGAAGC
TGAATTAGATATGAATGAAGAAATAAAGTAGGCTGGTGTTTTGGGGGAAAAAATGGACATCTGTTATTAG
ATTACAAAAGAAGTTTATGGAATTAGAATCAACACTAAATGAAGCAAAAGAAGAATTTACGTCAGGTGGA
CCTCTTGGTCAGAAACAAGACCCAAAAGAATGGGTATTTTCTGCCAGAAAAATACACATTGAGTGGTCAC
AGGAGTCCAATCATTCGAGTCATTTTCCATCCTGTGTTCAGTGTTATGGTCTCTGCTTCAGAGGATGCTA
CAATTAAGGTGTGGGATTATGAGACTGGAGATTTTGAAAGAACTCTTAAAGGAAGGACACACAGACTCTG
TACAGGACATTTCATTTGACCACAGTGGCAAGTTTCTGGCTTCCTGTTCTGCAGCTATGACCATTAAACC
ATGGGATTTTCAGGACTTTGAATGCATCAGAACCATGCATAGTCATGGTTCCCCATGACCATAATGTTTC
CTCAGTAGTCATCATGGCCAGTGGAGATCATATAGTGTCCGCCTCAAGGGATAAAACTATAAAAATGTGG
GAAGTGCAAACTGGCTACTGTGTGAAGATGTTCACAGGACAGAGAGAATGGGTACATATTGTACAACCAA
ATCAAGATGGCACTCTGATAGCCAGCTGTTCCAATGACCAGACTGTGCGTGTATGGGTTGTAGCAACAAT
GCAATGCAAGGCTGAGCTCCGAGAACATGAGCATGTGGTAGAATGCATTTCCTGGGCTCCAGAAAGCTCA
TATTCTTCCATCTCTGAAGCAACAGGCTCTGAGACTAAAAAAAAGTGGTAAATCTGGGCCATTCTTGCTG
TCTGGATCCAGGGACAAGACTATTAAGATGTGGGATGTCAGTACCGGCATGTGCCTCATGACCCTCGTGG
GTCATGGTAACTGGGTATGTGAAGTTCTGTTCAGTTCTGGGGGGAAATTTATTCTGAGTTGTGCTGATGA
CAAGACCCTACACGTATGGGATTACAAGAACAGGCAATGCATGAAGACCCTCAATGCGTATGAACACTTT
GTTACCTCATTGGATTTCCACAAGACAGCACCCTATGTGGTCACTGGCAGCGTGGCTCAAACAGTAAAAG
TGTGGGAGTGCCGTTGACTCGAGTCTAGAGGGCCCGTTTAAACCCGCTGATCAGCCTCGACTGTGCCTTC
TAGTTGCCAGCCATCTGTTGTTTGCCCCTCCCCCGTGCCTTCCTTGACCCTGGAAGGTGCCACTCCCACT
GTCCTTTCCTAATAAAATGAGGAAATTGCATCGCATTGTCTGAGTAGGTGTCATTCTATTCTGGGGGGTG
GGGTGGGGCAGGACAGCAAGGGGGAGGATTGGGAAGACAATAGCAGGCATGCTGGGGATGCGGTGGGCTC
TATGGCTTCTGAGGCGGAAAGAACCAGCTGGGGCTCTAGGGGGTATCCCC
[124 nt withheld, positions 2221-2344]
C
[91 nt withheld, positions 2346-2436]
A
[49 nt withheld, positions 2438-2486]
CCTTTGACGTTGGAGTCCACGTTCTTT
[37 nt withheld, positions 2514-2550]
ACCCTATCTCGGTCTATTCTTTTGATTTATAAGGGATTTTGCCGATTTCGGCCTATTGGTTAAAAAATGA
GCTGATTTAACAAAAATTTAACGCGAATTAATTCTGTGGAATGTGTGTCAGTTAGGGTGTGGAAAGTCCC
CAGGCTCCCCAGCAGGCAGAAGTATGCAAAGCATGCATCTCAATTAGTCAGCAACCAGGTGTGGAAAGTC
CCCAGGCTCCCCAGCAGGCAGAAGTATGCAAAGCATGCATCTCAATTAGTCAGCAACCATAGTCCCGCCC
CTAACTCCGCCCATCCCGCCCCTAACTCCGCCCAGTTCCGCCCATTCTCCGCCCCATGGCTGACTAATTT
TTTTTATTTATGCAGAGGCCGAGGCCGCCTCTGCCTCTGAGCTATTCCAGAAGTAGTGAGGAGGCTTTTT
TGGAGGCCTAGGCTTTTGCAAAAAGCTCCCGGGAGCTTGTATATCCATTTTCGGATCTGATCAAGAGACA
GGATGAGGATCGTTTCGCATGATTGAACAAGATGGATTGCACGCAGGTTCTCCGGCCGCTTGGGTGGAGA
GGCTATTCGGCTATGACTGGGCACAACAGACAATCGGCTGCTCTGATGCCGCCGTGTTCCGGCTGTCAGC
GCAGGGGCGCCCGGTTCTTTTTGTCAAGACCGACCTGTCCGGTGCCCTGAATGAACTGCAGGACGAGGCA
GCGCGGCTATCGTGGCTGGCCACGACGGGCGTTCCTTGCGCAGCTGTGCTCGACGTTGTCACTGAAGCGG
GAAGGGACTGGCTGCTATTGGGCGAAGTGCCGGGGCAGGATCTCCTGTCATCTCACCTTGCTCCTGCCGA
GAAAGTATCCATCATGGCTGATGCAATGCGGCGGCTGCATACGCTTGATCCGGCTACCTGCCCATTCGAC
CACCAAGCGAAACATCGCATCGAGCGAGCACGTACTCGGATGGAAGCCGGTCTTGTCGATCAGGATGATC
TGGACGAAGAGCATCAGGGGCTCGCGCCAGCCGAACTGTTCGCCAGGCTCAAGGCGCGCATGCCCGACGG
CGAGGATCTCGTCGTGACCCATGGCGATGCCTGCTTGCCGAATATCATGGTGGAAAATGGCCGCTTTTCT
GGATTCATCGACTGTGGCCGGCTGGGTGTGGCGGACCGCTATCAGGACATAGCGTTGGCTACCCGTGATA
TTGCTGAAGAGCTTGGCGGCGAATGGGCTGACCGCTTCCTCGTGCTTTACGGTATCGCCGCTCCCGATTC
GCAGCGCATCGCCTTCTATCGCCTTCTTGACGAGTTCTTCTGAGCGGGACTCTGGGGTTCGAAATGACCG
ACCAAGCGACGCCCAACCTGCCATCACGAGATTTCGATTCCACCGCCGCCTTCTATGAAAGGTTGGGCTT
CGGAATCGTTTTCCGGGACGCCGGCTGGATGATCCTCCAGCGCGGGGATCTCATGCTGGAGTTCTTCGCC
CACCCCAACTTGTTTATTGCAGCTTATAATGGTTACAAATAAAGCAATAGCATCACAAATTTCACAAATA
AAGCATTTTTTTCACTGCATTCTAGTTGTGGTTTGTCCAAACTCATCAATGTATCTTATCATGTCTGTAT
ACCGTCGACCTCTAGCTAGAGCTTGGCGTAATCATGGTCATAGCTGTTTCCTGTGTGAAATTGTTATCCG
CTCACAATTCCACACAACATACGAGCCGGAAGCATAAAGTGTAAAGCCTGGGGTGCCTAATGAGTGAGCT
AACTCACATTAATTGCGTTGCGCTCACTGCCCGCTTTCCAGTCGGGAAACCTGTCGTGCCAGCTGCATTA
ATGAATCGGCCAACGCGCGGGGAGAGGCGGTTTGCGTATTGGGCGCTCTTCCGCTTCCTCGCTCACTGAC
TCGCTGCGCTCGGTCGTTCGGCTGCGGCGAGCGGTATCAGCTCACTCAAAGGCGGTAATACGGTTATCCA
CAGAATCAGGGGATAACGCAGGAAAGAACATGTGAGCAAAAGGCCAGCAAAAGGCCAGGAACCGTAAAAA
GGCCGCGTTGCTGGCGTTTTTCCATAGGCTCCGCCCCCCTGACGAGCATCACAAAAATCGACGCTCAAGT
CAGAGGTGGCGAAACCCGACAGGACTATAAAGATACCAGGCGTTTCCCCCTGGAAGCTCCCTCGTGCGCT
CTCCTGTTCCGACCCTGCCGCTTACCGGATACCTGTCCGCCTTTCTCCCTTCGGGAAGCGTGGCGCTTTC
TCATAGCTCACGCTGTAGGTATCTCAGTTCGGTGTAGGTCGTTCGCTCCAAGCTGGGCTGTGTGCACGAA
CCCCCCGTTCAGCCCGACCGCTGCGCCTTATCCGGTAACTATCGTCTTGAGTCCAACCCGGTAAGACACG
ACTTATCGCCACTGGCAGCAGCCACTGGTAACAGGATTAGCAGAGCGAGGTATGTAGGCGGTGCTACAGA
GTTCTTGAAGTGGTGGCCTAACTACGGCTACACTAGAAGAACAGTATTTGGTATCTGCGCTCTGCTGAAG
CCAGTTACCTTCGGAAAAAGAGTTGGTAGCTCTTGATCCGGCAAACAAACCACCGCTGGTAGCGGTGGTT
TTTTTGTTTGCAAGCAGCAGATTACGCGCAGAAAAAAAGGATCTCAAGAAGATCCTTTGATCTTTTCTAC
GGGGTCTGACGCTCAGTGGAACGAAAACTCACGTTAAGGGATTTTGGTCATGAGATTATCAAAAAGGATC
TTCACCTAGATCCTTTTAAATTAAAAATGAAGTTTTAAATCAATCTAAAGTATATATGAGTAAACTTGGT
CTGACAGTTACCAATGCTTAATCAGTGAGGCACCTATCTCAGCGATCTGTCTATTTCGTTCATCCATAGT
TGCCTGACTCCCCGTCGTGTAGATAACTACGATACGGGAGGGCTTACCATCTGGCCCCAGTGCTGCAATG
ATACCGCGAGACCCACGCTCACCGGCTCCAGATTTATCAGCAATAAACCAGCCAGCCGGAAGGGCCGAGC
GCAGAAGTGGTCCTGCAACTTTATCCGCCTCCATCCAGTCTATTAATTGTTGCCGGGAAGCTAGAGTAAG
TAGTTCGCCAGTTAATAGTTTGCGCAACGTTGTTGCCATTGCTACAGGCATCGTGGTGTCACGCTCGTCG
TTTGGTATGGCTTCATTCAGCTCCGGTTCCCAACGATCAAGGCGAGTTACATGATCCCCCATGTTGTGCA
AAAAAGCGGTTAGCTCCTTCGGTCCTCCGATCGTTGTCAGAAGTAAGTTGGCCGCAGTGTTATCACTCAT
GGTTATGGCAGCACTGCATAATTCTCTTACTGTCATGCCATCCGTAAGATGCTTTTCTGTGACTGGTGAG
TACTCAACCAAGTCATTCTGAGAATAGTGTATGCGGCGACCGAGTTGCTCTTGCCCGGCGTCAATACGGG
ATAATACCGCGCCACATAGCAGAACTTTAAAAGTGCTCATCATTGGAAAACGTTCTTCGGGGCGAAAACT
CTCAAGGATCTTACCGCTGTTGAGATCCAGTTCGATGTAACCCACTCGTGCACCCAACTGATCTTCAGCA
TCTTTTACTTTCACCAGCGTTTCTGGGTGAGCAAAAACAGGAAGGCAAAATGCCGCAAAAAAGGGAATAA
GGGCGACACGGAAATGTTGAATACTCATACTCTTCCTTTTTCAATATTATTGAAGCATTTATCAGGGTTA
TTGTCTCATGAGCGGATACATATTTGAATGTATTTAGAAAAATAAACAAATAGGGGTTCCGCGCACATTT
CCCCGAAAAGTGCCACCTGACGTCGACGGATCGGGAGATCTCCCGATCCCCTATGGTGCACTCTCAGTAC
AATCTGCTCTGATGCCGCATAGTTAAGCCAGTATCTGCTCCCTGCTTGTGTGTTGGAGGTCGCTGAGTAG
TGCGCGAGCAAAATTTAAGCTACAACAAGGCAAGGCTTGACCGACAATTGCATGAAGAATCTGCTTAGGG
TTAGGCGTTTTGCGCTGCTTCGCGATGTACGGGCCAGATATACGCGTT
